>Addgene plasmid #241026 | pAAV- GfaABC1D::Cas9-HA-sgRNA-Non-Targeting | addgene full sequence | sequence record 482053 | Addgene NGS Result
CCTGCAGGCAGCTGCGCGCTCGCTCGCTCACTGAGGCCGCCCGGGCGTCGGGCGACCTTTGGTCGCCCGG
CCTCAGTGAGCGAGCGAGCGCGCAGAGAGGGAGTGGCCAACTCCATCACTAGGGGTTCCTGCGGCCTCTA
GACTCGAGGAACATATCCTGGTGTGGAGTAGGGGACGCTGCTCTGACAGAGGCTCGGGGGCCTGAGCTGG
CTCTGTGAGCTGGGGAGGAGGCAGACAGCCAGGCCTTGTCTGCAAGCAGACCTGGCAGCATTGGGCTGGC
CGCCCCCCAGGGCCTCCTCTTCATGCCCAGTGAATGACTCACCTTGGCACAGACACAATGTTCGGGGTGG
GCACAGTGCCTGCTTCCCGCCGCACCCCAGCCCCCCTCAAATGCCTTCCGAGAAGCCCATTGAGCAGGGG
GCTTGCATTGCACCCCAGCCTGACAGCCTGGCATCTTGGGATAAAAGCAGCACAGCCCCCTAGGGGCTGC
CCTTGCTGTGTGGCGCCACCGGCGGTGGAGAACAAGGCTCTATTCAGCCTGTGCCCAGGAAAGGGGATCA
GGGGATGCCCAGGCATGGACAGTGGGTGGCAGGGGGGGAGAGGAGGGCTGTCTGCTTCCCAGAAGTCCAA
GGACACAAATGGGTGAGGGGAGAGCTCTCCCCATAGCTGGGCTGCGGCCCAACCCCACCCCCTCAGGCTA
TGCCAGGGGGTGTTGCCAGGGGCACCCGGGCATCGCCAGTCTAGCCCACTCCTTCATAAAGCCCTCGCAT
CCCAGGAGCGAGCAGAGCCAGAGCAGGTTGGAGAGGAGACGCATCACCTCCGCTGCTCGCGGTGCCACCA
TGGCCCCAAAGAAGAAGCGGAAGGTCGGTATCCACGGAGTCCCAGCAGCCAAGCGGAACTACATCCTGGG
CCTGGACATCGGCATCACCAGCGTGGGCTACGGCATCATCGACTACGAGACACGGGACGTGATCGATGCC
GGCGTGCGGCTGTTCAAAGAGGCCAACGTGGAAAACAACGAGGGCAGGCGGAGCAAGAGAGGCGCCAGAA
GGCTGAAGCGGCGGAGGCGGCATAGAATCCAGAGAGTGAAGAAGCTGCTGTTCGACTACAACCTGCTGAC
CGACCACAGCGAGCTGAGCGGCATCAACCCCTACGAGGCCAGAGTGAAGGGCCTGAGCCAGAAGCTGAGC
GAGGAAGAGTTCTCTGCCGCCCTGCTGCACCTGGCCAAGAGAAGAGGCGTGCACAACGTGAACGAGGTGG
AAGAGGACACCGGCAACGAGCTGTCCACCAAAGAGCAGATCAGCCGGAACAGCAAGGCCCTGGAAGAGAA
ATACGTGGCCGAACTGCAGCTGGAACGGCTGAAGAAAGACGGCGAAGTGCGGGGCAGCATCAACAGATTC
AAGACCAGCGACTACGTGAAAGAAGCCAAACAGCTGCTGAAGGTGCAGAAGGCCTACCACCAGCTGGACC
AGAGCTTCATCGACACCTACATCGACCTGCTGGAAACCCGGCGGACCTACTATGAGGGACCTGGCGAGGG
CAGCCCCTTCGGCTGGAAGGACATCAAAGAATGGTACGAGATGCTGATGGGCCACTGCACCTACTTCCCC
GAGGAACTGCGGAGCGTGAAGTACGCCTACAACGCCGACCTGTACAACGCCCTGAACGACCTGAACAATC
TCGTGATCACCAGGGACGAGAACGAGAAGCTGGAATATTACGAGAAGTTCCAGATCATCGAGAACGTGTT
CAAGCAGAAGAAGAAGCCCACCCTGAAGCAGATCGCCAAAGAAATCCTCGTGAACGAAGAGGATATTAAG
GGCTACAGAGTGACCAGCACCGGCAAGCCCGAGTTCACCAACCTGAAGGTGTACCACGACATCAAGGACA
TTACCGCCCGGAAAGAGATTATTGAGAACGCCGAGCTGCTGGATCAGATTGCCAAGATCCTGACCATCTA
CCAGAGCAGCGAGGACATCCAGGAAGAACTGACCAATCTGAACTCCGAGCTGACCCAGGAAGAGATCGAG
CAGATCTCTAATCTGAAGGGCTATACCGGCACCCACAACCTGAGCCTGAAGGCCATCAACCTGATCCTGG
ACGAGCTGTGGCACACCAACGACAACCAGATCGCTATCTTCAACCGGCTGAAGCTGGTGCCCAAGAAGGT
GGACCTGTCCCAGCAGAAAGAGATCCCCACCACCCTGGTGGACGACTTCATCCTGAGCCCCGTCGTGAAG
AGAAGCTTCATCCAGAGCATCAAAGTGATCAACGCCATCATCAAGAAGTACGGCCTGCCCAACGACATCA
TTATCGAGCTGGCCCGCGAGAAGAACTCCAAGGACGCCCAGAAAATGATCAACGAGATGCAGAAGCGGAA
CCGGCAGACCAACGAGCGGATCGAGGAAATCATCCGGACCACCGGCAAAGAGAACGCCAAGTACCTGATC
GAGAAGATCAAGCTGCACGACATGCAGGAAGGCAAGTGCCTGTACAGCCTGGAAGCCATCCCTCTGGAAG
ATCTGCTGAACAACCCCTTCAACTATGAGGTGGACCACATCATCCCCAGAAGCGTGTCCTTCGACAACAG
CTTCAACAACAAGGTGCTCGTGAAGCAGGAAGAAAACAGCAAGAAGGGCAACCGGACCCCATTCCAGTAC
CTGAGCAGCAGCGACAGCAAGATCAGCTACGAAACCTTCAAGAAGCACATCCTGAATCTGGCCAAGGGCA
AGGGCAGAATCAGCAAGACCAAGAAAGAGTATCTGCTGGAAGAACGGGACATCAACAGGTTCTCCGTGCA
GAAAGACTTCATCAACCGGAACCTGGTGGATACCAGATACGCCACCAGAGGCCTGATGAACCTGCTGCGG
AGCTACTTCAGAGTGAACAACCTGGACGTGAAAGTGAAGTCCATCAATGGCGGCTTCACCAGCTTTCTGC
GGCGGAAGTGGAAGTTTAAGAAAGAGCGGAACAAGGGGTACAAGCACCACGCCGAGGACGCCCTGATCAT
TGCCAACGCCGATTTCATCTTCAAAGAGTGGAAGAAACTGGACAAGGCCAAAAAAGTGATGGAAAACCAG
ATGTTCGAGGAAAAGCAGGCCGAGAGCATGCCCGAGATCGAAACCGAGCAGGAGTACAAAGAGATCTTCA
TCACCCCCCACCAGATCAAGCACATTAAGGACTTCAAGGACTACAAGTACAGCCACCGGGTGGACAAGAA
GCCTAATAGAGAGCTGATTAACGACACCCTGTACTCCACCCGGAAGGACGACAAGGGCAACACCCTGATC
GTGAACAATCTGAACGGCCTGTACGACAAGGACAATGACAAGCTGAAAAAGCTGATCAACAAGAGCCCCG
AAAAGCTGCTGATGTACCACCACGACCCCCAGACCTACCAGAAACTGAAGCTGATTATGGAACAGTACGG
CGACGAGAAGAATCCCCTGTACAAGTACTACGAGGAAACCGGGAACTACCTGACCAAGTACTCCAAAAAG
GACAACGGCCCCGTGATCAAGAAGATTAAGTATTACGGCAACAAACTGAACGCCCATCTGGACATCACCG
ACGACTACCCCAACAGCAGAAACAAGGTCGTGAAGCTGTCCCTGAAGCCCTACAGATTCGACGTGTACCT
GGACAATGGCGTGTACAAGTTCGTGACCGTGAAGAATCTGGATGTGATCAAAAAAGAAAACTACTACGAA
GTGAATAGCAAGTGCTATGAGGAAGCTAAGAAGCTGAAGAAGATCAGCAACCAGGCCGAGTTTATCGCCT
CCTTCTACAACAACGATCTGATCAAGATCAACGGCGAGCTGTATAGAGTGATCGGCGTGAACAACGACCT
GCTGAACCGGATCGAAGTGAACATGATCGACATCACCTACCGCGAGTACCTGGAAAACATGAACGACAAG
AGGCCCCCCAGGATCATTAAGACAATCGCCTCCAAGACCCAGAGCATTAAGAAGTACAGCACAGACATTC
TGGGCAACCTGTATGAAGTGAAATCTAAGAAGCACCCTCAGATCATCAAAAAGGGCAAAAGGCCGGCGGC
CACGAAAAAGGCCGGCCAGGCAAAAAAGAAAAAGGGATCCTACCCATACGATGTTCCAGATTACGCTTAC
CCATACGATGTTCCAGATTACGCTTACCCATACGATGTTCCAGATTACGCTTAAGAATTCCTAGAGCTCG
CTGATCAGCCTCGACTGTGCCTTCTAGTTGCCAGCCATCTGTTGTTTGCCCCTCCCCCGTGCCTTCCTTG
ACCCTGGAAGGTGCCACTCCCACTGTCCTTTCCTAATAAAATGAGGAAATTGCATCGCATTGTCTGAGTA
GGTGTCATTCTATTCTGGGGGGTGGGGTGGGGCAGGACAGCAAGGGGGAGGATTGGGAAGAGAATAGCAG
GCATGCTGGGGAGGTACCGAGGGCCTATTTCCCATGATTCCTTCATATTTGCATATACGATACAAGGCTG
TTAGAGAGATAATTGGAATTAATTTGACTGTAAACACAAAGATATTAGTACAAAATACGTGACGTAGAAA
GTAATAATTTCTTGGGTAGTTTGCAGTTTTAAAATTATGTTTTAAAATGGACTATCATATGCTTACCGTA
ACTTGAAAGTATTTCGATTTCTTGGCTTTATATATCTTGTGGAAAGGACGAAACACCGGAGACCACGGCA
GGTCTCAGTTTTAGTACTCTGGAAACAGAATCTACTAAAACAAGGCAAAATGCCGTGTTTATCTCGTCAA
CTTGTTGGCGAGATTTTTGCGGCCGCAGGAACCCCTAGTGATGGAGTTGGCCACTCCCTCTCTGCGCGCT
CGCTCGCTCACTGAGGCCGGGCGACCAAAGGTCGCCCGACGCCCGGGCTTTGCCCGGGCGGCCTCAGTGA
GCGAGCGAGCGCGCAGCTGCCTGCAGGGGCGCCTGATGCGGTATTTTCTCCTTACGCATCTGTGCGGTAT
TTCACACCGCATA
[95 nt withheld, positions 4984-5078]
T
[46 nt withheld, positions 5080-5125]
C
[141 nt withheld, positions 5127-5267]
CCTTTGACGTTGGAGTCCACGTTCTTT
[37 nt withheld, positions 5295-5331]
ACTCTATCTCGGGCTATTCTTTTGATTTATAAGGGATTTTGCCGATTTCGGTCTATTGGTTAAAAAATGA
GCTGATTTAACAAAAATTTAACGCGAATTTTAACAAAATATTAACGTTTACAATTTTATGGTGCACTCTC
AGTACAATCTGCTCTGATGCCGCATAGTTAAGCCAGCCCCGACACCCGCCAACACCCGCTGACGCGCCCT
GACGGGCTTGTCTGCTCCCGGCATCCGCTTACAGACAAGCTGTGACCGTCTCCGGGAGCTGCATGTGTCA
GAGGTTTTCACCGTCATCACCGAAACGCGCGAGACGAAAGGGCCTCGTGATACGCCTATTTTTATAGGTT
AATGTCATGATAATAATGGTTTCTTAGACGTCAGGTGGCACTTTTCGGGGAAATGTGCGCGGAACCCCTA
TTTGTTTATTTTTCTAAATACATTCAAATATGTATCCGCTCATGAGACAATAACCCTGATAAATGCTTCA
ATAATATTGAAAAAGGAAGAGTATGAGTATTCAACATTTCCGTGTCGCCCTTATTCCCTTTTTTGCGGCA
TTTTGCCTTCCTGTTTTTGCTCACCCAGAAACGCTGGTGAAAGTAAAAGATGCTGAAGATCAGTTGGGTG
CACGAGTGGGTTACATCGAACTGGATCTCAACAGCGGTAAGATCCTTGAGAGTTTTCGCCCCGAAGAACG
TTTTCCAATGATGAGCACTTTTAAAGTTCTGCTATGTGGCGCGGTATTATCCCGTATTGACGCCGGGCAA
GAGCAACTCGGTCGCCGCATACACTATTCTCAGAATGACTTGGTTGAGTACTCACCAGTCACAGAAAAGC
ATCTTACGGATGGCATGACAGTAAGAGAATTATGCAGTGCTGCCATAACCATGAGTGATAACACTGCGGC
CAACTTACTTCTGACAACGATCGGAGGACCGAAGGAGCTAACCGCTTTTTTGCACAACATGGGGGATCAT
GTAACTCGCCTTGATCGTTGGGAACCGGAGCTGAATGAAGCCATACCAAACGACGAGCGTGACACCACGA
TGCCTGTAGCAATGGCAACAACGTTGCGCAAACTATTAACTGGCGAACTACTTACTCTAGCTTCCCGGCA
ACAATTAATAGACTGGATGGAGGCGGATAAAGTTGCAGGACCACTTCTGCGCTCGGCCCTTCCGGCTGGC
TGGTTTATTGCTGATAAATCTGGAGCCGGTGAGCGTGGAAGCCGCGGTATCATTGCAGCACTGGGGCCAG
ATGGTAAGCCCTCCCGTATCGTAGTTATCTACACGACGGGGAGTCAGGCAACTATGGATGAACGAAATAG
ACAGATCGCTGAGATAGGTGCCTCACTGATTAAGCATTGGTAACTGTCAGACCAAGTTTACTCATATATA
CTTTAGATTGATTTAAAACTTCATTTTTAATTTAAAAGGATCTAGGTGAAGATCCTTTTTGATAATCTCA
TGACCAAAATCCCTTAACGTGAGTTTTCGTTCCACTGAGCGTCAGACCCCGTAGAAAAGATCAAAGGATC
TTCTTGAGATCCTTTTTTTCTGCGCGTAATCTGCTGCTTGCAAACAAAAAAACCACCGCTACCAGCGGTG
GTTTGTTTGCCGGATCAAGAGCTACCAACTCTTTTTCCGAAGGTAACTGGCTTCAGCAGAGCGCAGATAC
CAAATACTGTTCTTCTAGTGTAGCCGTAGTTAGGCCACCACTTCAAGAACTCTGTAGCACCGCCTACATA
CCTCGCTCTGCTAATCCTGTTACCAGTGGCTGCTGCCAGTGGCGATAAGTCGTGTCTTACCGGGTTGGAC
TCAAGACGATAGTTACCGGATAAGGCGCAGCGGTCGGGCTGAACGGGGGGTTCGTGCACACAGCCCAGCT
TGGAGCGAACGACCTACACCGAACTGAGATACCTACAGCGTGAGCTATGAGAAAGCGCCACGCTTCCCGA
AGGGAGAAAGGCGGACAGGTATCCGGTAAGCGGCAGGGTCGGAACAGGAGAGCGCACGAGGGAGCTTCCA
GGGGGAAACGCCTGGTATCTTTATAGTCCTGTCGGGTTTCGCCACCTCTGACTTGAGCGTCGATTTTTGT
GATGCTCGTCAGGGGGGCGGAGCCTATGGAAAAACGCCAGCAACGCGGCCTTTTTACGGTTCCTGGCCTT
TTGCTGGCCTTTTGCTCACATGT
Features (pLannotate 1.2.2; 18 found; start..end, strand, type, name):
     12..39      +  repeat_region  AAV2 ITR (fragment): inverted terminal repeat of adeno-associated virus serotype 2 inverted
     68..95      +  repeat_region  AAV2 ITR (fragment): inverted terminal repeat of adeno-associated virus serotype 2 inverted
    891..4046    +  CDS            cas9: CAS9_STAAU - Experimental evidence at protein level: Swiss-Prot protein existence level 1. CRISPR (clustered regularly interspaced short palindromic repeat) is an adaptive immune system that provides protection against mobile genetic elements (viruses, transposable elements and conjugative plasmids). CRISPR clusters contain spacers, sequences complementary to antecedent mobile elements, and target invading nucleic acids. CRISPR clusters are transcribed and processed into CRISPR RNA (crRNA). In type II CRISPR systems correct processing of pre-crRNA requires a trans- encoded small RNA (tracrRNA)
   4047..4094    +  CDS            nucleoplasmin NLS: bipartite nuclear localization signal from nucleoplasmin
   4101..4117    +  CDS            3xHA (fragment): three tandem HA epitope tags
   4128..4144    +  CDS            3xHA (fragment): three tandem HA epitope tags
   4155..4183    +  CDS            3xHA (fragment): three tandem HA epitope tags
   4215..4326    +  polyA_signal   bGH poly(A) signal: bovine growth hormone polyadenylation signal
   4429..4669    +  promoter       U6 promoter: RNA polymerase III promoter for human U6 snRNA
   4698..4773    +  misc_RNA       Sa gRNA scaffold: guide RNA scaffold for the Staphylococcus aureus CRISPR/Cas9 system
   4787..4927    +  repeat_region  AAV2 ITR: inverted terminal repeat of adeno-associated virus serotype 2 inverted
   4932..4983    -  misc_feature   bom (fragment): basis of mobility region from pBR322
   5002..5457    +  rep_origin     f1 ori (sequence partly withheld): f1 bacteriophage origin of replication; arrow indicates direction of (+) strand synthesis
   5458..5507    -  misc_feature   bom (fragment): basis of mobility region from pBR322
   5609..5644    -  CDS            rop (fragment): Rop protein, which maintains plasmids at low copy number; rop
   5739..5843    +  promoter       AmpR promoter: bla
   5844..6704    +  CDS            AmpR: β-lactamase; bla; confers resistance to ampicillin, carbenicillin, and related antibiotics
   6875..7463    +  rep_origin     ori: high-copy-number ColE1/pMB1/pBR322/pUC origin of replication
