[The description below was written by a language model from this plasmid's Addgene catalogue record and pLannotate feature annotations shown in this document.]
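Description:
pAAV-GfaABC1D::Cas9-HA-sgRNA-Non-Targeting is an AAV transfer plasmid of about 7.5 kb built on the pX601 single-vector SaCas9 backbone. It serves as the negative control for SaCas9-based gene knock-outs in mouse astrocytes. In bacteria it is maintained at high copy through a ColE1/pUC-type origin and selected with ampicillin via the bla gene. An f1 phage origin is also present in the backbone. The expression cassettes lie between AAV2 inverted terminal repeats, which allow the intervening DNA to be packaged into recombinant AAV particles. The annotation detects the right-hand ITR in full but only short fragments of the left-hand one. This may reflect incomplete sequencing or annotation of this repeat-rich region or a partial deletion, and the record cannot distinguish these.

The payload combines two transcription units. According to the catalogue entry, the first is driven by GfaABC1D, a compact GFAP-derived promoter that restricts expression to astrocytes. It is not called in the feature table, but the unannotated stretch upstream of the Cas9 coding sequence is where it would lie. This unit encodes Staphylococcus aureus Cas9, which is small enough to fit in AAV alongside a guide cassette. Cas9 is fused at its C-terminus to a nucleoplasmin bipartite nuclear localisation signal and a 3xHA epitope tag for detecting transduced cells, and the unit ends in a bovine growth hormone polyadenylation signal. Downstream, a human U6 RNA polymerase III promoter drives the SaCas9 guide RNA scaffold. The name and purpose call the guide non-targeting, whereas the insert field calls it an empty sgRNA and lists no spacer sequence, so the exact nature of the guide is not resolved by the record. Delivered in parallel with gene-targeting versions, the construct controls for the effects of AAV transduction and Cas9 expression in astrocytes.
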