Addgene plasmid #241026: pAAV- GfaABC1D::Cas9-HA-sgRNA-Non-Targeting
Purpose: GfaABC1D promoter driven HA-tagged SaCas9 together with U6 driven expression of a non-targeting sgRNA; used as control for SaCas9 based knock-outs in murine astrocytes
Depositing lab: Mark Verheijen. Depositing organization: Center for Neurogenomics and Cognitive Research. Publication: Retraction of Astrocyte Leaflets From the Synapse Enhances Fear Memory. Badia-Soteras A, Heistek TS, Kater MSJ, Mak A, Negrean A, van den Oever MC, Mansvelder HD, Khakh BS, Min R, Smit AB, Verheijen MHG. Biol Psychiatry. 2023 Aug 1;94(3):226-238. doi: 10.1016/j.biopsych.2022.10.013. Epub 2022 Oct 29. PubMed 36702661.
Backbone
  Vector backbone: pX601
  Total vector size (bp): 7500
  Vector type: Mammalian Expression, AAV, CRISPR
Growth in bacteria
  Bacterial resistance: Ampicillin, 100 μg/mL
  Growth temperature: 37°C
  Growth strain: NEB Stable
  Copy number: High Copy
Gene/Insert
  Gene/Insert name: U6 driven empty sgRNA
  gRNA/shRNA sequence: -
  Promoter: GfaABC1D
  Tag / fusion protein: SaCas9 + 3X HA-Tag
  Cloning method: Unknown
  Sequencing primers: 5′ -
Terms and licenses: Academic/Nonprofit Terms; Industry Terms: Not Available to Industry
How to cite: pAAV- GfaABC1D::Cas9-HA-sgRNA-Non-Targeting was a gift from Mark Verheijen (Addgene plasmid # 241026 ; http://n2t.net/addgene:241026 ; RRID:Addgene_241026)
